>Addgene plasmid #188498 | Cas12j2 | addgene full sequence | sequence record 373669 | Addgene NGS Result
TGATGCGGTTTTGGCAGTACATCAATGGGCGTGGATAGCGGTTTGACTCACGGGGATTTCCAAGTCTCCA
CCCCATTGACGTCAATGGGAGTTTGTTTTGGCACCAAAATCAACGGGACTTTCCAAAATGTCGTAACAAC
TCCGCCCCATTGACGCAAATGGGCGGTAGGCGTGTACGGTGGGAGGTCTATATAAGCAGCGCGTTTTGCC
TGTACTGGGTCTCTCTGGTTAGACCAGATCTGAGCCTGGGAGCTCTCTGGCTAACTAGGGAACCCACTGC
TTAAGCCTCAATAAAGCTTGCCTTGAGTGCTTCAAGTAGTGTGTGCCCGTCTGTTGTGTGACTCTGGTAA
CTAGAGATCCCTCAGACCCTTTTAGTCAGTGTGGAAAATCTCTAGCAGTGGCGCCCGAACAGGGACTTGA
AAGCGAAAGGGAAACCAGAGGAGCTCTCTCGACGCAGGACTCGGCTTGCTGAAGCGCGCACGGCAAGAGG
CGAGGGGCGGCGACTGGTGAGTACGCCAAAAATTTTGACTAGCGGAGGCTAGAAGGAGAGAGATGGGTGC
GAGAGCGTCAGTATTAAGCGGGGGAGAATTAGATCGCGATGGGAAAAAATTCGGTTAAGGCCAGGGGGAA
AGAAAAAATATAAATTAAAACATATAGTATGGGCAAGCAGGGAGCTAGAACGATTCGCAGTTAATCCTGG
CCTGTTAGAAACATCAGAAGGCTGTAGACAAATACTGGGACAGCTACAACCATCCCTTCAGACAGGATCA
GAAGAACTTAGATCATTATATAATACAGTAGCAACCCTCTATTGTGTGCATCAAAGGATAGAGATAAAAG
ACACCAAGGAAGCTTTAGACAAGATAGAGGAAGAGCAAAACAAAAGTAAGACCACCGCACAGCAAGCGGC
CGCTGATCTTCAGACCTGGAGGAGGAGATATGAGGGACAATTGGAGAAGTGAATTATATAAATATAAAGT
AGTAAAAATTGAACCATTAGGAGTAGCACCCACCAAGGCAAAGAGAAGAGTGGTGCAGAGAGAAAAAAGA
GCAGTGGGAATAGGAGCTTTGTTCCTTGGGTTCTTGGGAGCAGCAGGAAGCACTATGGGCGCAGCGTCAA
TGACGCTGACGGTACAGGCCAGACAATTATTGTCTGGTATAGTGCAGCAGCAGAACAATTTGCTGAGGGC
TATTGAGGCGCAACAGCATCTGTTGCAACTCACAGTCTGGGGCATCAAGCAGCTCCAGGCAAGAATCCTG
GCTGTGGAAAGATACCTAAAGGATCAACAGCTCCTGGGGATTTGGGGTTGCTCTGGAAAACTCATTTGCA
CCACTGCTGTGCCTTGGAATGCTAGTTGGAGTAATAAATCTCTGGAACAGATTTGGAATCACACGACCTG
GATGGAGTGGGACAGAGAAATTAACAATTACACAAGCTTAATACACTCCTTAATTGAAGAATCGCAAAAC
CAGCAAGAAAAGAATGAACAAGAATTATTGGAATTAGATAAATGGGCAAGTTTGTGGAATTGGTTTAACA
TAACAAATTGGCTGTGGTATATAAAATTATTCATAATGATAGTAGGAGGCTTGGTAGGTTTAAGAATAGT
TTTTGCTGTACTTTCTATAGTGAATAGAGTTAGGCAGGGATATTCACCATTATCGTTTCAGACCCACCTC
CCAACCCCGAGGGGACCCGACAGGCCCGAAGGAATAGAAGAAGAAGGTGGAGAGAGAGACAGAGACAGAT
CCATTCGATTAGTGAACGGATCGGCACTGCGTGCGCCAATTCTGCAGACAAATGGCAGTATTCATCCACA
ATTTTAAAAGAAAAGGGGGGATTGGGGGGTACAGTGCAGGGGAAAGAATAGTAGACATAATAGCAACAGA
CATACAAACTAAAGAATTACAAAAACAAATTACAAAAATTCAAAATTTTCGGGTTTATTACAGGGACAGC
AGAGATCCAGTTTGGTTAATTAAGGTACCGATATCACTAGTGTTCCATTAACTGCGCTAAAAATAATTTT
TAAATCTTTTTTAGCTTCTTGCTCTTTTTTGTACGTCTCTGTTTTAGAGCTAGAAATAGCAAGTTAAAAT
AAGGCTAGTCCGTTATCAACTTGAAAAAGTGGCACCGAGTCGGTGCTTTTTTGAATTCGCTAGCTAGGTC
TTGAAAGGAGTGGGAATTGGCTCCGGTGCCCGTCAGTGGGCAGAGCGCACATCGCCCACAGTCCCCGAGA
AGTTGGGGGGAGGGGTCGGCAATTGATCCGGTGCCTAGAGAAGGTGGCGCGGGGTAAACTGGGAAAGTGA
TGTCGTGTACTGGCTCCGCCTTTTTCCCGAGGGTGGGGGAGAACCGTATATAAGTGCAGTAGTCGCCGTG
AACGTTCTTTTTCGCAACGGGTTTGCCGCCAGAACACAGGACCGGTTCTAGAGCGCTGCCACCATGCCAA
AGCCAGCCGTGGAGTCTGAGTTTTCTAAGGTACTCAAGAAGCACTTTCCGGGCGAGCGATTTAGGTCTAG
CTACATGAAGCGGGGTGGTAAAATCTTGGCAGCCCAGGGTGAAGAAGCGGTCGTCGCGTATCTGCAAGGC
AAGTCCGAGGAGGAACCCCCGAATTTTCAGCCGCCGGCGAAATGTCATGTTGTTACGAAATCACGAGATT
TCGCCGAGTGGCCAATTATGAAGGCCTCCGAAGCAATCCAAAGGTATATCTATGCGCTCTCTACGACGGA
ACGGGCAGCTTGCAAGCCTGGCAAATCTTCAGAGTCCCACGCGGCCTGGTTCGCGGCAACTGGCGTGTCA
AACCACGGTTATAGCCATGTTCAAGGCCTCAATCTTATCTTCGACCACACGCTGGGAAGATACGATGGTG
TTCTGAAAAAGGTGCAGCTGAGAAATGAGAAAGCCCGCGCCCGGCTGGAAAGTATCAACGCCTCTCGAGC
CGACGAAGGACTTCCAGAAATAAAGGCAGAGGAGGAAGAGGTCGCTACAAATGAAACCGGACACCTTTTG
CAGCCTCCGGGGATCAACCCAAGTTTCTACGTTTACCAGACTATTTCTCCGCAGGCTTACAGGCCGCGAG
ATGAGATTGTACTGCCGCCCGAGTATGCCGGCTACGTCCGAGATCCGAACGCCCCTATCCCCCTTGGCGT
GGTTCGGAATCGGTGCGATATTCAGAAGGGATGCCCTGGATACATCCCCGAATGGCAAAGAGAGGCAGGT
ACTGCAATTTCCCCTAAGACGGGTAAAGCCGTCACCGTTCCCGGCCTCAGTCCAAAAAAAAATAAACGAA
TGCGACGATACTGGAGGTCCGAGAAAGAGAAGGCCCAAGATGCACTGCTCGTTACTGTGAGAATCGGCAC
TGACTGGGTCGTAATCGACGTTCGAGGTTTGCTGCGGAATGCGCGGTGGCGCACCATTGCGCCCAAGGAT
ATATCCTTGAATGCCCTCTTGGATCTCTTTACAGGCGACCCGGTCATAGATGTTCGGAGAAACATTGTGA
CTTTCACCTACACTCTGGACGCTTGCGGTACATATGCTCGCAAATGGACTCTCAAAGGGAAACAGACTAA
GGCAACCCTCGATAAGTTGACCGCAACCCAGACCGTGGCCCTGGTAGCAATAGACCTTGGACAAACCAAT
CCCATAAGTGCGGGTATCAGTAGGGTCACGCAAGAAAACGGGGCACTTCAATGTGAACCTCTGGATCGGT
TCACTCTCCCTGATGATCTGCTCAAGGATATCTCCGCGTACCGAATCGCTTGGGATCGCAACGAGGAGGA
ACTGAGGGCTAGGTCCGTCGAAGCGCTCCCAGAAGCTCAACAAGCTGAAGTGAGGGCTCTGGACGGCGTT
TCTAAAGAAACCGCCAGGACCCAGCTCTGCGCGGACTTCGGCCTTGATCCCAAACGGCTGCCTTGGGATA
AAATGAGCAGCAACACCACTTTCATCAGTGAAGCGTTGCTTAGTAATTCTGTGTCTAGAGATCAGGTTTT
TTTTACTCCTGCGCCTAAAAAGGGAGCAAAGAAAAAAGCCCCCGTTGAAGTTATGCGGAAGGATAGGACC
TGGGCGAGGGCCTATAAACCACGGCTCAGTGTGGAAGCCCAAAAGCTGAAAAATGAGGCCTTGTGGGCTC
TCAAGCGCACTTCTCCAGAATACCTCAAGCTGAGTCGGAGAAAAGAGGAGCTTTGTAGGCGAAGTATTAA
CTACGTCATTGAAAAAACAAGACGGAGGACACAATGTCAGATCGTGATACCTGTCATAGAGGACTTGAAT
GTGCGATTCTTTCACGGTTCAGGGAAGCGCCTGCCTGGCTGGGATAATTTTTTCACTGCGAAGAAGGAGA
ACAGGTGGTTTATACAGGGCCTCCACAAAGCATTCAGCGACTTGCGAACTCATCGCTCCTTCTACGTATT
CGAAGTCCGCCCGGAGCGGACTTCAATAACGTGCCCAAAATGCGGGCACTGCGAGGTTGGGAACCGGGAT
GGGGAGGCTTTTCAGTGCCTTAGTTGCGGCAAAACGTGCAATGCCGACCTTGACGTGGCTACCCATAATC
TGACTCAAGTCGCCCTTACAGGAAAAACAATGCCGAAACGCGAGGAACCTAGAGATGCCCAGGGCACAGC
TCCAGCCCGAAAAACAAAGAAGGCGTCAAAGAGCAAGGCTCCGCCAGCCGAACGAGAGGACCAAACTCCA
GCACAGGAACCGTCCCAGACTTCCAAGCGACCTGCCGCCACAAAGAAGGCTGGACAGGCTAAGAAGAAGA
AAGATTACAAAGACGATGACGATAAGGGATCCGGCGCAACAAACTTCTCTCTGCTGAAACAAGCCGGAGA
TGTCGAAGAGAATCCTGGACCGACCGAGTACAAGCCCACGGTGCGCCTCGCCACCCGCGACGACGTCCCC
AGGGCCGTACGCACCCTCGCCGCCGCGTTCGCCGACTACCCCGCCACGCGCCACACCGTCGATCCGGACC
GCCACATCGAGCGGGTCACCGAGCTGCAAGAACTCTTCCTCACGCGCGTCGGGCTCGACATCGGCAAGGT
GTGGGTCGCGGACGACGGCGCCGCGGTGGCGGTCTGGACCACGCCGGAGAGCGTCGAAGCGGGGGCGGTG
TTCGCCGAGATCGGCCCGCGCATGGCCGAGTTGAGCGGTTCCCGGCTGGCCGCGCAGCAACAGATGGAAG
GCCTCCTGGCGCCGCACCGGCCCAAGGAGCCCGCGTGGTTCCTGGCCACCGTCGGAGTCTCGCCCGACCA
CCAGGGCAAGGGTCTGGGCAGCGCCGTCGTGCTCCCCGGAGTGGAGGCGGCCGAGCGCGCCGGGGTGCCC
GCCTTCCTGGAGACCTCCGCGCCCCGCAACCTCCCCTTCTACGAGCGGCTCGGCTTCACCGTCACCGCCG
ACGTCGAGGTGCCCGAAGGACCGCGCACCTGGTGCATGACCCGCAAGCCCGGTGCCTGAACGCGTTAAGT
CGACAATCAACCTCTGGATTACAAAATTTGTGAAAGATTGACTGGTATTCTTAACTATGTTGCTCCTTTT
ACGCTATGTGGATACGCTGCTTTAATGCCTTTGTATCATGCTATTGCTTCCCGTATGGCTTTCATTTTCT
CCTCCTTGTATAAATCCTGGTTGCTGTCTCTTTATGAGGAGTTGTGGCCCGTTGTCAGGCAACGTGGCGT
GGTGTGCACTGTGTTTGCTGACGCAACCCCCACTGGTTGGGGCATTGCCACCACCTGTCAGCTCCTTTCC
GGGACTTTCGCTTTCCCCCTCCCTATTGCCACGGCGGAACTCATCGCCGCCTGCCTTGCCCGCTGCTGGA
CAGGGGCTCGGCTGTTGGGCACTGACAATTCCGTGGTGTTGTCGGGGAAATCATCGTCCTTTCCTTGGCT
GCTCGCCTGTGTTGCCACCTGGATTCTGCGCGGGACGTCCTTCTGCTACGTCCCTTCGGCCCTCAATCCA
GCGGACCTTCCTTCCCGCGGCCTGCTGCCGGCTCTGCGGCCTCTTCCGCGTCTTCGCCTTCGCCCTCAGA
CGAGTCGGATCTCCCTTTGGGCCGCCTCCCCGCGTCGACTTTAAGACCAATGACTTACAAGGCAGCTGTA
GATCTTAGCCACTTTTTAAAAGAAAAGGGGGGACTGGAAGGGCTAATTCACTCCCAACGAAGACAAGATC
TGCTTTTTGCTTGTACTGGGTCTCTCTGGTTAGACCAGATCTGAGCCTGGGAGCTCTCTGGCTAACTAGG
GAACCCACTGCTTAAGCCTCAATAAAGCTTGCCTTGAGTGCTTCAAGTAGTGTGTGCCCGTCTGTTGTGT
GACTCTGGTAACTAGAGATCCCTCAGACCCTTTTAGTCAGTGTGGAAAATCTCTAGCAGGGCCCGTTTAA
ACCCGCTGATCAGCCTCGACTGTGCCTTCTAGTTGCCAGCCATCTGTTGTTTGCCCCTCCCCCGTGCCTT
CCTTGACCCTGGAAGGTGCCACTCCCACTGTCCTTTCCTAATAAAATGAGGAAATTGCATCGCATTGTCT
GAGTAGGTGTCATTCTATTCTGGGGGGTGGGGTGGGGCAGGACAGCAAGGGGGAGGATTGGGAAGACAAT
AGCAGGCATGCTGGGGATGCGGTGGGCTCTATGGCTTCTGAGGCGGAAAGAACCAGCTGGGGCTCTAGGG
GGTATCCCC
[124 nt withheld, positions 6660-6783]
C
[91 nt withheld, positions 6785-6875]
A
[49 nt withheld, positions 6877-6925]
CCTTTGACGTTGGAGTCCACGTTCTTT
[37 nt withheld, positions 6953-6989]
ACCCTATCTCGGTCTATTCTTTTGATTTATAAGGGATTTTGCCGATTTCGGCCTATTGGTTAAAAAATGA
GCTGATTTAACAAAAATTTAACGCGAATTAATTCTGTGGAATGTGTGTCAGTTAGGGTGTGGAAAGTCCC
CAGGCTCCCCAGCAGGCAGAAGTATGCAAAGCATGCATCTCAATTAGTCAGCAACCAGGTGTGGAAAGTC
CCCAGGCTCCCCAGCAGGCAGAAGTATGCAAAGCATGCATCTCAATTAGTCAGCAACCATAGTCCCGCCC
CTAACTCCGCCCATCCCGCCCCTAACTCCGCCCAGTTCCGCCCATTCTCCGCCCCATGGCTGACTAATTT
TTTTTATTTATGCAGAGGCCGAGGCCGCCTCTGCCTCTGAGCTATTCCAGAAGTAGTGAGGAGGCTTTTT
TGGAGGCCTAGGCTTTTGCAAAAAGCTCCCGGGAGCTTGTATATCCATTTTCGGATCTGATCAGCACGTG
TTGACAATTAATCATCGGCATAGTATATCGGCATAGTATAATACGACAAGGTGAGGAACTAAACCATGGC
CAAGTTGACCAGTGCCGTTCCGGTGCTCACCGCGCGCGACGTCGCCGGAGCGGTCGAGTTCTGGACCGAC
CGGCTCGGGTTCTCCCGGGACTTCGTGGAGGACGACTTCGCCGGTGTGGTCCGGGACGACGTGACCCTGT
TCATCAGCGCGGTCCAGGACCAGGTGGTGCCGGACAACACCCTGGCCTGGGTGTGGGTGCGCGGCCTGGA
CGAGCTGTACGCCGAGTGGTCGGAGGTCGTGTCCACGAACTTCCGGGACGCCTCCGGGCCGGCCATGACC
GAGATCGGCGAGCAGCCGTGGGGGCGGGAGTTCGCCCTGCGCGACCCGGCCGGCAACTGCGTGCACTTCG
TGGCCGAGGAGCAGGACTGACACGTGCTACGAGATTTCGATTCCACCGCCGCCTTCTATGAAAGGTTGGG
CTTCGGAATCGTTTTCCGGGACGCCGGCTGGATGATCCTCCAGCGCGGGGATCTCATGCTGGAGTTCTTC
GCCCACCCCAACTTGTTTATTGCAGCTTATAATGGTTACAAATAAAGCAATAGCATCACAAATTTCACAA
ATAAAGCATTTTTTTCACTGCATTCTAGTTGTGGTTTGTCCAAACTCATCAATGTATCTTATCATGTCTG
TATACCGTCGACCTCTAGCTAGAGCTTGGCGTAATCATGGTCATAGCTGTTTCCTGTGTGAAATTGTTAT
CCGCTCACAATTCCACACAACATACGAGCCGGAAGCATAAAGTGTAAAGCCTGGGGTGCCTAATGAGTGA
GCTAACTCACATTAATTGCGTTGCGCTCACTGCCCGCTTTCCAGTCGGGAAACCTGTCGTGCCAGCTGCA
TTAATGAATCGGCCAACGCGCGGGGAGAGGCGGTTTGCGTATTGGGCGCTCTTCCGCTTCCTCGCTCACT
GACTCGCTGCGCTCGGTCGTTCGGCTGCGGCGAGCGGTATCAGCTCACTCAAAGGCGGTAATACGGTTAT
CCACAGAATCAGGGGATAACGCAGGAAAGAACATGTGAGCAAAAGGCCAGCAAAAGGCCAGGAACCGTAA
AAAGGCCGCGTTGCTGGCGTTTTTCCATAGGCTCCGCCCCCCTGACGAGCATCACAAAAATCGACGCTCA
AGTCAGAGGTGGCGAAACCCGACAGGACTATAAAGATACCAGGCGTTTCCCCCTGGAAGCTCCCTCGTGC
GCTCTCCTGTTCCGACCCTGCCGCTTACCGGATACCTGTCCGCCTTTCTCCCTTCGGGAAGCGTGGCGCT
TTCTCATAGCTCACGCTGTAGGTATCTCAGTTCGGTGTAGGTCGTTCGCTCCAAGCTGGGCTGTGTGCAC
GAACCCCCCGTTCAGCCCGACCGCTGCGCCTTATCCGGTAACTATCGTCTTGAGTCCAACCCGGTAAGAC
ACGACTTATCGCCACTGGCAGCAGCCACTGGTAACAGGATTAGCAGAGCGAGGTATGTAGGCGGTGCTAC
AGAGTTCTTGAAGTGGTGGCCTAACTACGGCTACACTAGAAGAACAGTATTTGGTATCTGCGCTCTGCTG
AAGCCAGTTACCTTCGGAAAAAGAGTTGGTAGCTCTTGATCCGGCAAACAAACCACCGCTGGTAGCGGTG
GTTTTTTTGTTTGCAAGCAGCAGATTACGCGCAGAAAAAAAGGATCTCAAGAAGATCCTTTGATCTTTTC
TACGGGGTCTGACGCTCAGTGGAACGAAAACTCACGTTAAGGGATTTTGGTCATGAGATTATCAAAAAGG
ATCTTCACCTAGATCCTTTTAAATTAAAAATGAAGTTTTAAATCAATCTAAAGTATATATGAGTAAACTT
GGTCTGACAGTTACCAATGCTTAATCAGTGAGGCACCTATCTCAGCGATCTGTCTATTTCGTTCATCCAT
AGTTGCCTGACTCCCCGTCGTGTAGATAACTACGATACGGGAGGGCTTACCATCTGGCCCCAGTGCTGCA
ATGATACCGCGAGACCCACGCTCACCGGCTCCAGATTTATCAGCAATAAACCAGCCAGCCGGAAGGGCCG
AGCGCAGAAGTGGTCCTGCAACTTTATCCGCCTCCATCCAGTCTATTAATTGTTGCCGGGAAGCTAGAGT
AAGTAGTTCGCCAGTTAATAGTTTGCGCAACGTTGTTGCCATTGCTACAGGCATCGTGGTGTCACGCTCG
TCGTTTGGTATGGCTTCATTCAGCTCCGGTTCCCAACGATCAAGGCGAGTTACATGATCCCCCATGTTGT
GCAAAAAAGCGGTTAGCTCCTTCGGTCCTCCGATCGTTGTCAGAAGTAAGTTGGCCGCAGTGTTATCACT
CATGGTTATGGCAGCACTGCATAATTCTCTTACTGTCATGCCATCCGTAAGATGCTTTTCTGTGACTGGT
GAGTACTCAACCAAGTCATTCTGAGAATAGTGTATGCGGCGACCGAGTTGCTCTTGCCCGGCGTCAATAC
GGGATAATACCGCGCCACATAGCAGAACTTTAAAAGTGCTCATCATTGGAAAACGTTCTTCGGGGCGAAA
ACTCTCAAGGATCTTACCGCTGTTGAGATCCAGTTCGATGTAACCCACTCGTGCACCCAACTGATCTTCA
GCATCTTTTACTTTCACCAGCGTTTCTGGGTGAGCAAAAACAGGAAGGCAAAATGCCGCAAAAAAGGGAA
TAAGGGCGACACGGAAATGTTGAATACTCATACTCTTCCTTTTTCAATATTATTGAAGCATTTATCAGGG
TTATTGTCTCATGAGCGGATACATATTTGAATGTATTTAGAAAAATAAACAAATAGGGGTTCCGCGCACA
TTTCCCCGAAAAGTGCCACCTGACGTCGACGGATCGGGAGATCTCCCGATCCCCTATGGTGCACTCTCAG
TACAATCTGCTCTGATGCCGCATAGTTAAGCCAGTATCTGCTCCCTGCTTGTGTGTTGGAGGTCGCTGAG
TAGTGCGCGAGCAAAATTTAAGCTACAACAAGGCAAGGCTTGACCGACAATTGCATGAAGAATCTGCTTA
GGGTTAGGCGTTTTGCGCTGCTTCGCGATGTACGGGCCAGATATACGCGTTGACATTGATTATTGACTAG
TTATTAATAGTAATCAATTACGGGGTCATTAGTTCATAGCCCATATATGGAGTTCCGCGTTACATAACTT
ACGGTAAATGGCCCGCCTGGCTGACCGCCCAACGACCCCCGCCCATTGACGTCAATAATGACGTATGTTC
CCATAGTAACGCCAATAGGGACTTTCCATTGACGTCAATGGGTGGAGTATTTACGGTAAACTGCCCACTT
GGCAGTACATCAAGTGTATCATATGCCAAGTACGCCCCCTATTGACGTCAATGACGGTAAATGGCCCGCC
TGGCATTATGCCCAGTACATGACCTTATGGGACTTTCCTACTTGGCAGTACATCTACGTATTAGTCATCG
CTATTACCATGG
Features (pLannotate 1.2.2; 31 found; start..end, strand, type, name):
    217..397     +  LTR            5' LTR (truncated): truncated 5' long terminal repeat (LTR) from HIV-1
    444..569     +  misc_feature   HIV-1 Ψ: packaging signal of human immunodeficiency virus type 1
    553..916     +  CDS            HIV-1 gag (fragment): gag protein from human immunodeficiency virus 1; gag
   1062..1295    +  misc_feature   RRE: The Rev response element (RRE) of HIV-1 allows for Rev-dependent mRNA export from the nucleus to the cytoplasm.
   1672..1772    +  CDS            Rev (fragment): human immunodeficiency virus 1 (HIV-1) Rev protein; rev; enhances nuclear export of unspliced and incompletely spliced viral mRNAs
   1822..1939    +  misc_feature   cPPT/CTS: central polypurine tract and central termination sequence of HIV-1
   2071..2146    +  misc_RNA       gRNA scaffold: guide RNA scaffold for the Streptococcus pyogenes CRISPR/Cas9 system
   2164..2182    +  CDS            small t antigen (fragment): SV40 (simian virus 40) small t antigen
   2208..2419    +  promoter       EF-1α core promoter: core promoter for human elongation factor EF-1α
   4852..5449    +  CDS            PuroR (fragment): puromycin N-acetyltransferase; pac from Streptomyces; confers resistance to puromycin
   5465..6053    +  misc_feature   WPRE: woodchuck hepatitis virus posttranscriptional regulatory element
   6104..6123    +  misc_feature   cPPT/CTS (fragment): central polypurine tract and central termination sequence of HIV-1
   6125..6358    +  LTR            3' LTR (ΔU3): self-inactivating 3' long terminal repeat (LTR) from HIV-1
   6390..6614    +  polyA_signal   bGH poly(A) signal: bovine growth hormone polyadenylation signal
   6618..6639    +  promoter       SV40 promoter (fragment): SV40 enhancer and early promoter
   6660..7088    +  rep_origin     f1 ori (sequence partly withheld): f1 bacteriophage origin of replication; arrow indicates direction of (+) strand synthesis
   7102..7431    +  promoter       SV40 promoter: SV40 enhancer and early promoter
   7479..7526    +  promoter       EM7 promoter: synthetic bacterial promoter&nbsp
   7545..7919    +  CDS            BleoR: antibiotic-binding protein; Sh ble from Streptoalloteichus hindustanus; confers resistance to bleomycin, phleomycin, and Zeocin™
   7929..8054    +  CDS            ble (fragment): BLE_KLEPN - Experimental evidence at protein level: Swiss-Prot protein existence level 1. Binding protein with a strong affinity to the bleomycin family of antibiotics. Binds to CL990; an antimitotic-antibiotic compound. From Klebsiella pneumoniae.
   8049..8170    +  polyA_signal   SV40 poly(A) signal: SV40 polyadenylation signal
   8241..8263    -  protein_bind   lac operator (fragment): The lac repressor binds to the lac operator to inhibit transcription in E. coli. This inhibition can be relieved by adding lactose or isopropyl-β-D-thiogalactopyranoside (IPTG). lac repressor encoded by lacI
   8267..8297    -  promoter       lac promoter: promoter for the E. coli lac operon
   8312..8333    -  protein_bind   CAP binding site: CAP binding activates transcription in the presence of cAMP. E. coli catabolite activator protein
   8346..8438    -  CDS            lacI (fragment): lac repressor; lacI; The lac repressor binds to the lac operator to inhibit transcription in E. coli. This inhibition can be relieved by adding lactose or isopropyl-β-D-thiogalactopyranoside (IPTG).
   8621..9209    -  rep_origin     ori: high-copy-number ColE1/pMB1/pBR322/pUC origin of replication
   9380..10240   -  CDS            AmpR: β-lactamase; bla; confers resistance to ampicillin, carbenicillin, and related antibiotics
  10241..10345   -  promoter       AmpR promoter: bla
  10404..10456   -  misc_feature   bom (fragment): basis of mobility region from pBR322
  10611..10990   +  enhancer       CMV enhancer: human cytomegalovirus immediate early enhancer
  10991..199     +  promoter       CMV promoter (across the origin): human cytomegalovirus (CMV) immediate early promoter
