[The description below was written by a language model from this plasmid's Addgene catalogue record and pLannotate feature annotations shown in this document.]
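Description:
Cas12j2 is a third-generation-style, self-inactivating lentiviral expression plasmid built on the LentiCRISPR v2 backbone for delivering a FLAG-tagged Cas12j2 nuclease, a CRISPR effector of bacteriophage origin, into mammalian cells. It is maintained in E. coli through a high-copy ColE1/pUC-type origin with ampicillin resistance (AmpR), and the record specifies recombination-deficient strains, as is usual for plasmids carrying LTR repeats. An f1 origin and an SV40/EM7-driven bleomycin/Zeocin resistance cassette lie in the backbone outside the LTRs.

The viral portion begins with a CMV enhancer/promoter fused to a truncated HIV-1 5' LTR, which drives transcription of the viral genomic RNA in packaging cells. It is followed by the Ψ packaging signal with a gag fragment, the RRE for Rev-dependent nuclear export, and the cPPT/CTS, which aids nuclear import of the reverse-transcribed genome. Downstream, an EF-1α core promoter drives the payload. The feature table leaves roughly 2.4 kb between this promoter and the puromycin N-acetyltransferase sequence unannotated, and this gap presumably holds the FLAG-Cas12j2 coding region named in the catalogue. How Cas12j2 and PuroR are linked is not stated. A WPRE enhances transcript expression, and the ΔU3 3' LTR inactivates LTR promoter activity after integration.

An S. pyogenes Cas9 gRNA scaffold remnant from the parent vector is annotated upstream of the EF-1α promoter, but no U6 promoter is listed, and this scaffold would not be the cognate guide for Cas12j2. The guide RNA therefore appears to be supplied separately. The associated publication compares genome editing and transcriptional control across diverse CRISPR/Cas systems in human cells, with puromycin allowing selection of transduced or transfected cells.
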