Addgene plasmid #188498: Cas12j2
Purpose: Expresses FLAG tagged Cas12j2
Depositing lab: Isaac Hilton. Depositing organization: Rice University. Publication: Quantification of Genome Editing and Transcriptional Control Capabilities Reveals Hierarchies among Diverse CRISPR/Cas Systems in Human Cells. Escobar M, Li J, Patel A, Liu S, Xu Q, Hilton IB. ACS Synth Biol. 2022 Oct 21;11(10):3239-3250. doi: 10.1021/acssynbio.2c00156. Epub 2022 Sep 26. PubMed 36162812.
Backbone
  Vector backbone: LentiCRISPR v2
  Vector type: Mammalian Expression, Lentiviral, CRISPR
  Selectable markers: Puromycin
Growth in bacteria
  Bacterial resistance: Ampicillin, 100 μg/mL
  Growth temperature: 37°C
  Growth strain: NEB Stable
  Copy number: High Copy
Gene/Insert
  Gene/Insert name: Cas12j2
  Species: Bacteriophage
  Promoter: EF1a
  Cloning method: Gibson Cloning
Terms and licenses: Academic/Nonprofit Terms; Industry Terms: Not Available to Industry
Depositor comments: Stbl3 is also a suitable growth strain.
How to cite: Cas12j2 was a gift from Isaac Hilton (Addgene plasmid # 188498 ; http://n2t.net/addgene:188498 ; RRID:Addgene_188498)
